Addgene plasmid #200298: SmtA Synechococcus elongatus PCC 7942 Metallothionein
Purpose: Bacterial expression plasmids for production of recombinant Synechococcus elongatus PCC 7942 Metallothionein
Depositing lab: Artur Krężel. Depositing organization: University of Wroclaw. Publication: Differentiated Zn(II) binding affinities in animal, plant, and bacterial metallothioneins define their zinc buffering capacity at physiological pZn. Mosna K, Jurczak K, Krezel A. Metallomics. 2023 Oct 4;15(10):mfad061. doi: 10.1093/mtomcs/mfad061. PubMed 37804185.
Backbone
  Vector backbone: pTYB21
  Vector type: Bacterial Expression
Growth in bacteria
  Bacterial resistance: Ampicillin, 100 μg/mL
  Growth temperature: 37°C
  Growth strain: DH5alpha
  Copy number: High Copy
Gene/Insert
  Gene/Insert name: Gene of metallothionein with Chiting Binding Domanin-Intein
  Species: Synechococcus elongatus
  Entrez Gene: SYNPCC7942_RS13750 (a.k.a. SYNPCC7942_RS13750, Synpcc7942_1290)
  Tag / fusion protein: Chiting Binding Domanin-Intein (N terminal on backbone)
  Cloning method: Restriction Enzyme; 5′ cloning site Unknown (unknown if destroyed)
Terms and licenses: Academic/Nonprofit Terms; Industry Terms: Not Available to Industry
How to cite: SmtA Synechococcus elongatus PCC 7942 Metallothionein was a gift from Artur Krężel (Addgene plasmid # 200298 ; http://n2t.net/addgene:200298 ; RRID:Addgene_200298)
