[The description below was written by a language model from this plasmid's Addgene catalogue record and pLannotate feature annotations shown in this document.]
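Description:
SmtA Synechococcus elongatus PCC 7942 Metallothionein is a bacterial expression plasmid of about 7.6 kb built on the pTYB21 backbone, an intein-based purification vector. It is used to produce the recombinant cyanobacterial metallothionein SmtA in E. coli. The plasmid replicates from a ColE1/pMB1-type origin and is selected with ampicillin through the bla β-lactamase gene. The catalogue lists it as high copy, although the annotated sequence also carries the rop gene, which normally lowers copy number. An M13 phage origin is present for single-stranded DNA production. Fragments of bom, mbeC and the tetracycline resistance gene are non-functional leftovers from pBR322-type ancestry.

The expression cassette is driven by a T7 promoter with an adjacent lac operator and the T7 gene 10 ribosome binding site. A plasmid-borne lacI gene supplies the repressor, so expression is IPTG-inducible in hosts that provide T7 RNA polymerase. A series of rrnB T1 terminators upstream shields the cassette from read-through transcription, and a T7 terminator closes it. The open reading frame encodes the Saccharomyces cerevisiae VMA1 intein with the Bacillus circulans chitin binding domain inserted between its 5′ and 3′ regions. The smtA coding sequence follows directly, which places the intein-CBD tag at the N terminus of the metallothionein. The fusion can be captured on chitin resin, and thiol-induced cleavage at the intein's C-terminal junction then releases SmtA without the affinity tag. A short annotated fragment resembling a T7 gene 10B solubility tag lies downstream of smtA and appears to be residual vector sequence. The associated work compared Zn(II) binding affinities of animal, plant and bacterial metallothioneins. The restriction sites used for cloning are not recorded.
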