Features (pLannotate 1.2.2; 26 found; start..end, strand, type, name):
     35..139     +  promoter       AmpR promoter: bla
    140..1000    +  CDS            AmpR: β-lactamase; bla; confers resistance to ampicillin, carbenicillin, and related antibiotics
   1042..1555    -  rep_origin     M13 ori (sequence partly withheld): M13 bacteriophage origin of replication; arrow indicates direction of (+) strand synthesis
   1666..2254    +  rep_origin     ori: high-copy-number ColE1/pMB1/pBR322/pUC origin of replication
   2431..2521    -  misc_feature   bom (fragment): basis of mobility region from pBR322
   2623..2814    -  CDS            rop: Rop protein, which maintains plasmids at low copy number; rop
   2855..2965    +  CDS            mbeC (fragment): MBEC_ECOLX - Experimental evidence at protein level: Swiss-Prot protein existence level 1. Required for efficient mobilization of ColE1 plasmid and is thus essential to promote the specific transfer of the plasmid during conjugation. Probably functions by inducing DNA bending, helping the MbeA relaxase to melt the DNA around the nic site and cleave the phosphodiester bond. Binds specifically double-stranded DNA (dsDNA) containing the ColE1 oriT but does not recognize the inverted repeat (IR). From Escherichia coli.
   3000..3322    -  CDS            TcR (fragment): tetracycline efflux protein; tet; confers resistance to tetracycline
   3337..3358    -  protein_bind   CAP binding site: CAP binding activates transcription in the presence of cAMP. E. coli catabolite activator protein
   3371..4453    -  CDS            lacI: lac repressor; lacI; The lac repressor binds to the lac operator to inhibit transcription in E. coli. This inhibition can be relieved by adding lactose or isopropyl-β-D-thiogalactopyranoside (IPTG).
   4454..4531    -  promoter       lacI promoter: lacI
   4539..4632    -  CDS            TcR (fragment): tetracycline efflux protein; tet; confers resistance to tetracycline
   4684..4770    +  terminator     rrnB T1 terminator: Escherichia coli rrnB; transcription terminator T1 from the E. coli rrnB gene
   4867..4938    +  terminator     rrnB T1 terminator: transcription terminator T1 from the E. coli rrnB gene
   5050..5136    +  terminator     rrnB T1 terminator: Escherichia coli rrnB; transcription terminator T1 from the E. coli rrnB gene
   5233..5319    +  terminator     rrnB T1 terminator: Escherichia coli rrnB; transcription terminator T1 from the E. coli rrnB gene
   5416..5502    +  terminator     rrnB T1 terminator: Escherichia coli rrnB; transcription terminator T1 from the E. coli rrnB gene
   5637..5655    +  promoter       T7 promoter: promoter for bacteriophage T7 RNA polymerase
   5656..5680    +  protein_bind   lac operator: The lac repressor binds to the lac operator to inhibit transcription in E. coli. This inhibition can be relieved by adding lactose or isopropyl-β-D-thiogalactopyranoside (IPTG). lac repressor encoded by lacI
   5695..5717    +  RBS            RBS: efficient ribosome binding site from bacteriophage T7 gene 10 (Olins and Rangwala, 1989)
   5770..6588    +  CDS            Sce VMA intein 5' region: 5' region of the intein from the yeast Vma1 subunit of the vacuolar ATPase (Chong et al., 1998); Saccharomyces cerevisiae VMA1
   6595..6747    +  CDS            CBD: chitin binding domain from chitinase A1 (Watanabe et al., 1994); Bacillus circulans chiA
   6751..7299    +  CDS            Sce VMA intein 3' region: modified 3' region of the intein from the yeast Vma1 subunit of the vacuolar ATPase (Chong et al., 1998); Saccharomyces cerevisiae VMA1; C-terminal cleavage of this intein can be induced by thiols.
   7300..7467    +  CDS            smtA: MT_SYNE7 - Experimental evidence at protein level: Swiss-Prot protein existence level 1. May play a role in essential metal ion homeostasis (especially zinc homeostasis) and resistance to certain non-essential metal ions. Metallothioneins have a high content of cysteine residues that bind various heavy metals. From Synechococcus elongatus (strain PCC 7942 / FACHB-805) (Anacystis nidulans R2).
   7501..7550    +  CDS            SET1 (fragment): solubility-enhancement tag derived from T7 phage gene 10B
   7558..7605    +  terminator     T7 terminator: transcription terminator for bacteriophage T7 RNA polymerase
>Addgene plasmid #200298 | SmtA Synechococcus elongatus PCC 7942 Metallothionein | addgene full sequence | sequence record 394900 | Addgene NGS Result
AACTACGTCAGGTGGCACTTTTCGGGGAAATGTGCGCGGAACCCCTATTTGTTTATTTTTCTAAATACAT
TCAAATATGTATCCGCTCATGAGACAATAACCCTGATAAATGCTTCAATAATATTGAAAAAGGAAGAGTA
TGAGTATTCAACATTTCCGTGTCGCCCTTATTCCCTTTTTTGCGGCATTTTGCCTTCCTGTTTTTGCTCA
CCCAGAAACGCTGGTGAAAGTAAAAGATGCTGAAGATCAGTTGGGTGCACGAGTGGGTTACATCGAACTG
GATCTCAACAGCGGTAAGATCCTTGAGAGTTTTCGCCCCGAAGAACGTTTCCCAATGATGAGCACTTTTA
AAGTTCTGCTATGTGGCGCGGTATTATCCCGTGTTGACGCCGGGCAAGAGCAACTCGGTCGCCGCATACA
CTATTCTCAGAATGACTTGGTTGAGTACTCACCAGTCACAGAAAAGCATCTTACGGATGGCATGACAGTA
AGAGAATTATGCAGTGCTGCCATAACCATGAGTGATAACACTGCGGCCAACTTACTTCTGACAACGATCG
GAGGACCGAAGGAGCTAACCGCTTTTTTGCACAACATGGGGGATCATGTAACTCGCCTTGATCGTTGGGA
ACCGGAGCTGAATGAAGCCATACCAAACGACGAGCGTGACACCACGATGCCTGTAGCAATGGCAACAACG
TTGCGCAAACTATTAACTGGCGAACTACTTACTCTAGCTTCCCGGCAACAATTAATAGACTGGATGGAGG
CGGATAAAGTTGCAGGACCACTTCTGCGCTCGGCCCTTCCGGCTGGCTGGTTTATTGCTGATAAATCTGG
AGCCGGTGAGCGTGGGTCTCGCGGTATCATTGCAGCACTGGGGCCAGATGGTAAGCCCTCCCGTATCGTA
GTTATCTACACGACGGGGAGTCAGGCAACTATGGATGAACGAAATAGACAGATCGCTGAGATAGGTGCCT
CACTGATTAAGCATTGGTAACTGTCAGACCAAGTTTACTCATATATACTTTAGATTGATT
[38 nt withheld, positions 1041-1078]
A
[37 nt withheld, positions 1080-1116]
ATTTTGTTAAAATTCGCGTTAAATTTTTGTTAAATCAGCTCATTTTTTAACCAATAGGCCGAAATCGGCA
AAATCCCTTATAAATCAAAAGAATAGCCCGAGATAGGGT
[37 nt withheld, positions 1226-1262]
AAAGAACGTGGACTCCAACGTCAAAGG
[141 nt withheld, positions 1290-1430]
G
[125 nt withheld, positions 1432-1556]
AAAGGATCTAGGTGAAGATCCTTTTTGATAATCTCATGACCAAAATCCCTTAACGTGAGTTTTCGTTCCA
CTGAGCGTCAGACCCCGTAGAAAAGATCAAAGGATCTTCTTGAGATCCTTTTTTTCTGCGCGTAATCTGC
TGCTTGCAAACAAAAAAACCACCGCTACCAGCGGTGGTTTGTTTGCCGGATCAAGAGCTACCAACTCTTT
TTCCGAAGGTAACTGGCTTCAGCAGAGCGCAGATACCAAATACTGTCCTTCTAGTGTAGCCGTAGTTAGG
CCACCACTTCAAGAACTCTGTAGCACCGCCTACATACCTCGCTCTGCTAATCCTGTTACCAGTGGCTGCT
GCCAGTGGCGATAAGTCGTGTCTTACCGGGTTGGACTCAAGACGATAGTTACCGGATAAGGCGCAGCGGT
CGGGCTGAACGGGGGGTTCGTGCACACAGCCCAGCTTGGAGCGAACGACCTACACCGAACTGAGATACCT
ACAGCGTGAGCTATGAGAAAGCGCCACGCTTCCCGAAGGGAGAAAGGCGGACAGGTATCCGGTAAGCGGC
AGGGTCGGAACAGGAGAGCGCACGAGGGAGCTTCCAGGGGGAAACGCCTGGTATCTTTATAGTCCTGTCG
GGTTTCGCCACCTCTGACTTGAGCGTCGATTTTTGTGATGCTCGTCAGGGGGGCGGAGCCTATGGAAAAA
CGCCAGCAACGCGGCCTTTTTACGGTTCCTGGCCTTTTGCTGGCCTTTTGCTCACATGTTCTTTCCTGCG
TTATCCCCTGATTCTGTGGATAACCGTATTACCGCCTTTGAGTGAGCTGATACCGCTCGCCGCAGCCGAA
CGACCGAGCGCAGCGAGTCAGTGAGCGAGGAAGCTATGGTGCACTCTCAGTACAATCTGCTCTGATGCCG
CATAGTTAAGCCAGTATACACTCCGCTATCGCTACGTGACTGGGTCATGGCTGCGCCCCGACACCCGCCA
ACACCCGCTGACGCGCCCTGACGGGCTTGTCTGCTCCCGGCATCCGCTTACAGACAAGCTGTGACCGTCT
CCGGGAGCTGCATGTGTCAGAGGTTTTCACCGTCATCACCGAAACGCGCGAGGCAGCTGCGGTAAAGCTC
ATCAGCGTGGTCGTGCAGCGATTCACAGATGTCTGCCTGTTCATCCGCGTCCAGCTCGTTGAGTTTCTCC
AGAAGCGTTAATGTCTGGCTTCTGATAAAGCGGGCCATGTTAAGGGCGGTTTTTTCCTGTTTGGTCACTG
ATGCCTCCGTGTAAGGGGGATTTCTGTTCATGGGGGTAATGATACCGATGAAACGAGAGAGGATGCTCAC
GATACGGGTTACTGATGATGAACATGCCCGGTTACTGGAACGTTGTGAGGGTAAACAACTGGCGGTATGG
ATGCGGCGGGACCAGAGAAAAATCACTCAGGGTCAATGCCAGCCGAACGCCAGCAAGACGTAGCCCAGCG
CGTCGGCCGCCATGCCGGCGATAATGGCCTGCTTCTCGCCGAAACGTTTGGTGGCGGGACCAGTGACGAA
GGCTTGAGCGAGGGCGTGCAAGATTCCGAATACCGCAAGCGACAGGCCGATCATCGTCGCGCTCCAGCGA
AAGCGGTCCTCGCCGAAAATGACCCAGAGCGCTGCCGGCACCTGTCCTACGAGTTGCATGATAAAGAAGA
CAGTCATAAGTGCGGCGACGATAGTCATGCCCCGCGCCCACCGGAAGGAGCTGACTGGGTTGAAGGCTCT
CAAGGGCATCGGTCGAGATCCCGGTGCCTAATGAGTGAGCTAACTTACATTAATTGCGTTGCGCTCACTG
CCCGCTTTCCAGTCGGGAAACCTGTCGTGCCAGCTGCATTAATGAATCGGCCAACGCGCGGGGAGAGGCG
GTTTGCGTATTGGGCGCCAGGGTGGTTTTTCTTTTCACCAGTGAGACGGGCAACAGCTGATTGCCCTTCA
CCGCCTGGCCCTGAGAGAGTTGCAGCAAGCGGTCCACGCTGGTTTGCCCCAGCAGGCGAAAATCCTGTTT
GATGGTGGTTAACGGCGGGATATAACATGAGCTGTCTTCGGTATCGTCGTATCCCACTACCGAGATGTCC
GCACCAACGCGCAGCCCGGACTCGGTAATGGCGCGCATTGCGCCCAGCGCCATCTGATCGTTGGCAACCA
GCATCGCAGTGGGAACGATGCCCTCATTCAGCATTTGCATGGTTTGTTGAAAACCGGACATGGCACTCCA
GTCGCCTTCCCGTTCCGCTATCGGCTGAATTTGATTGCGAGTGAGATATTTATGCCAGCCAGCCAGACGC
AGACGCGCCGAGACAGAACTTAATGGGCCCGCTAACAGCGCGATTTGCTGGTGACCCAATGCGACCAGAT
GCTCCACGCCCAGTCGCGTACCGTCTTCATGGGAGAAAATAATACTGTTGATGGGTGTCTGGTCAGAGAC
ATCAAGAAATAACGCCGGAACATTAGTGCAGGCAGCTTCCACAGCAATGGCATCCTGGTCATCCAGCGGA
TAGTTAATGATCAGCCCACTGACGCGTTGCGCGAGAAGATTGTGCACCGCCGCTTTACAGGCTTCGACGC
CGCTTCGTTCTACCATCGACACCACCACGCTGGCACCCAGTTGATCGGCGCGAGATTTAATCGCCGCGAC
AATTTGCGACGGCGCGTGCAGGGCCAGACTGGAGGTGGCAACGCCAATCAGCAACGACTGTTTGCCCGCC
AGTTGTTGTGCCACGCGGTTGGGAATGTAATTCAGCTCCGCCATCGCCGCTTCCACTTTTTCCCGCGTTT
TCGCAGAAACGTGGCTGGCCTGGTTCACCACGCGGGAAACGGTCTGATAAGAGACACCGGCATACTCTGC
GACATCGTATAACGTTACTGGTTTCACATTCACCACCCTGAATTGACTCTCTTCCGGGCGCTATCATGCC
ATACCGCGAAAGGTTTTGCGCCATTCGATGGTGTCCGGGATCTCGACGCTCTCCCTTATGCGACTCCTGC
ATTAGGAAGCAGCCCAGTAGTAGGTTGAGGCCGTTGAGCACCGCCGCCGCAAGGAATGGTGCATGCCGGC
ATGCCGCCCTTTCGTCTTCAAGAATTAATTCCCAATTCCCCAGGCATCAAATAAAACGAAAGGCTCAGTC
GAAAGACTGGGCCTTTCGTTTTATCTGTTGTTTGTCGGTGAACGCTCTCCTGAGTAGGACAAATCCGCCG
GGAGCGGATTTGAACGTTGCGAAGCAACGGCCCGGAGGGTGGCGGGCAGGACGCCCGCCATAAACTGCCA
GGAATTAATTCCCCAGGCATCAAATAAAACGAAAGGCTCAGTCGAAAGACTGGGCCTTTCGTTTTATCTG
TTGTTTGTCGGTGAACGCTCTCCTGAGKAGGACAAAYCCGCSGGGRGCGGATTTGAACGTTGCGAAGCAA
CGGCCSGGRGGGGGGSGGGCAGGACGCCCGCCATAAACTGCCAGGAATTAATTCCCCAGGCATCAAATAA
AACGAAAGGCTCAGTCGAAAGACTGGGCCTTTCGTTTTATCTGTTGTTTGTCGGTGAACGCTCTCCTGAG
TAGGACAAATCCGCCGGGAGCGGATTTGAACGTTGCGAAGCAACGGCCCGGAGGGTGGCGGGCAGGACGC
CCGCCATAAACTGCCAGGAATTAATTCCCCAGGCATCAAATAAAACGAAAGGCTCAGTCGAAAGACTGGG
CCTTTCGTTTTATCTGTTGTTTGTCGGTGAACGCTCTCCTGAGTAGGACAAATCCGCCGGGAGCGGATTT
GAACGTTGCGAAGCAACGGCCCGGAGGGTGGCGGGCAGGACGCCCGCCATAAACTGCCAGGAATTAATTC
CCCAGGCATCAAATAAAACGAAAGGCTCAGTCGAAAGACTGGGCCTTTCGTTTTATCTGTTGTTTGTCGG
TGAACGCTCTCCTGAGTAGGACAAATCCGCCGGGAGCGGATTTGAACGTTGCGAAGCAACGGCCCGGAGG
GTGGCGGGCAGGACGCCCGCCATAAACTGCCAGGAATTGGGGATCGGAATTAATTCCCGGTTTAAACCGG
GGATCTCGATCCCGCGAAATTAATACGACTCACTATAGGGGAATTGTGAGCGGATAACAATTCCCCTCTA
GAAATAATTTTGTTTAACTTTAAGAAGGAGATATACTTATGAAAATCGAAGAAGGTAAACTGGTAATCGG
TTCCCTGGAGGGTTGCTTTGCCAAGGGTACCAATGTTTTAATGGCGGATGGGTCTATTGAATGTATTGAA
AACATTGAGGTTGGTAATAAGGTCATGGGTAAAGATGGCAGACCTCGTGAGGTAATTAAATTGCCCAGAG
GAAGAGAAACTATGTACAGCGTCGTGCAGAAAAGTCAGCACAGAGCCCACAAAAGTGACTCAAGTCGTGA
AGTGCCAGAATTACTCAAGTTTACGTGTAATGCGACCCATGAGTTGGTTGTTAGAACACCTCGTAGTGTC
CGCCGTTTGTCTCGTACCATTAAGGGTGTCGAATATTTTGAAGTTATTACTTTTGAGATGGGCCAAAAGA
AAGCCCCCGACGGTAGAATTGTTGAGCTTGTCAAGGAAGTTTCAAAGAGCTACCCAATATCTGAGGGGCC
TGAGAGAGCCAACGAATTAGTAGAATCCTATAGAAAGGCTTCAAATAAAGCTTATTTTGAGTGGACTATT
GAGGCCAGAGATCTTTCTCTGTTGGGTTCCCATGTTCGTAAAGCTACCTACCAGACTTACGCTCCAATTC
TTTATGAGAATGACCACTTTTTCGACTACATGCAAAAAAGTAAGTTTCATCTCACCATTGAAGGTCCAAA
AGTACTTGCTTATTTACTTGGTTTATGGATTGGTGATGGATTGTCTGACAGGGCAACTTTTTCGGTTGAT
TCCAGAGATACTTCTTTGATGGAACGTGTTACTGAATATGCTGAAAAGTTGAATTTGTGCGCCGAGTATA
AGGACAGAAAAGAACCACAAGTTGCCAAAACTGTTAATTTGTACTCTAAAGTTGTCAGAGGTGCTAGCAC
AAATCCTGGTGTATCCGCTTGGCAGGTCAACACAGCTTATACTGCGGGACAATTGGTCACATATAACGGC
AAGACGTATAAATGTTTGCAGCCCCACACCTCCTTGGCAGGATGGGAACCATCCAACGTTCCTGCCTTGT
GGCAGCTTCAAGGTGGCCACGGTGGTATTCGCAATAATCTTAATACTGAGAATCCATTATGGGACGCTAT
TGTTGGCTTAGGATTCTTGAAGGACGGTGTCAAAAATATTCCTTCTTTCTTGTCTACGGACAATATCGGT
ACTCGTGAAACATTTCTTGCTGGTCTAATTGATTCTGATGGCTATGTTACTGATGAGCATGGTATTAAAG
CAACAATAAAGACAATTCATACTTCTGTCAGAGATGGTTTGGTTTCCCTTGCTCGTTCTTTAGGCTTAGT
AGTCTCGGTTAACGCAGAACCTGCTAAGGTTGACATGAATGTCACCAAACATAAAATTAGTTATGCTATT
TATATGTCTGGTGGAGATGTTTTGCTTAACGTTCTTTCGAAGTGTGCCGGCTCTAAAAAATTCAGGCCTG
CTCCCGCCGCTGCTTTTGCACGTGAGTGCCGCGGATTTTATTTCGAGTTACAAGAATTGAAGGAAGACGA
TTATTATGGGATTACTTTATCTGATGATTCTGATCATCAGTTTTTGCTTGGATCTCAGGTTGTTGTACAG
AACATGACCTCGACGACCCTGGTGAAATGTGCCTGCGAACCGTGTCTGTGTAATGTTGACCCGAGCAAAG
CGATTGACCGTAATGGCCTGTATTATTGCAGCGAAGCGTGTGCCGATGGCCATACCGGCGGTTCTAAAGG
CTGCGGTCATACGGGCTGCAACTGTCACGGTTAACTGCAGGTAATTAAATAACTAGTTGATCCGGCTGCT
AACAAAGCCCGAAAGGAAGCTGAGTTGGCTGCTGCCACCGCTGAGCAATAACTAGCATAACCCCTTGGGG
CCTCTAAACGGGTCTTGAGGGGTTTTTTGCTGAAAGGAGGAACTATATCCGGAT
